Addgene plasmid #142037: TFORF2337
Purpose: Lentiviral vector for overexpressing transcription factor ORFs with unique 24-bp barcodes. Barcodes facilitate identification of transcription factors in pooled screens.
Depositing lab: Feng Zhang. Depositing organization: Broad Institute. Publication: A transcription factor atlas of directed differentiation. Joung J, Ma S, Tay T, Geiger-Schuller KR, Kirchgatterer PC, Verdine VK, Guo B, Arias-Garcia MA, Allen WE, Singh A, Kuksenko O, Abudayyeh OO, Gootenberg JS, Fu Z, Macrae RK, Buenrostro JD, Regev A, Zhang F. Cell. 2023 Jan 5;186(1):209-229.e26. doi: 10.1016/j.cell.2022.11.026. PubMed 36608654.
Backbone
  Vector backbone: pLX_TRC317
  Backbone manufacturer: Broad Institute Genetic Perturbation Platform
  Backbone size w/o insert (bp): 8264
  Vector type: Mammalian Expression, Lentiviral
  Selectable markers: Puromycin
Growth in bacteria
  Bacterial resistance: Ampicillin, 100 μg/mL
  Growth temperature: 37°C
  Growth strain: NEB Stable
  Copy number: High Copy
Gene/Insert
  Gene/Insert name: ZNF18
  Species: H. sapiens (human)
  Insert size (bp): 1748
  Entrez Gene: ZNF18 (a.k.a. HDSG1, KOX11, ZNF535, Zfp535, ZKSCAN6)
  Promoter: EF1a
  Cloning method: Unknown
  Sequencing primers: 5′ GGGTGGAGACTGAAGTTAGGCCAG; 3′ CACATAGCGTAAAAGGAGCAACATAG
Terms and licenses: Academic/Nonprofit Terms; Industry Terms: Not Available to Industry
Depositor comments: XM_017025009,XM_017025010,XM_017025011,XM_017025008,NM_001303282,ENST00000454073 . The transcription factor ORF portion of this plasmid was synthesized by Genewiz. Please test multiple small colonies in case of plasmid recombination. To make this collection available in a timely manner, a portion of this collection was not fully sequenced by Addgene. If an Addgene verified full plasmid sequence is not available, please contact us prior to placing an order to request the full sequence.
How to cite: TFORF2337 was a gift from Feng Zhang (Addgene plasmid # 142037 ; http://n2t.net/addgene:142037 ; RRID:Addgene_142037)
