[The description below was written by a language model from this plasmid's Addgene catalogue record and pLannotate feature annotations shown in this document.]
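Description:
TFORF2337 is a third-generation-style, self-inactivating lentiviral expression plasmid built on the pLX_TRC317 backbone and carrying the human zinc finger transcription factor ZNF18 (also known as ZKSCAN6 or KOX11). It belongs to a large barcoded collection of transcription factor ORFs intended for overexpression in mammalian cells. In bacteria it is maintained through a high-copy ColE1/pUC-type origin with ampicillin resistance (AmpR under its own bla promoter). An f1 origin and remnants of a lac/lacZα cloning region flanked by T3 and T7 promoters are also present in the backbone. The record warns that the plasmid can recombine during propagation, as is common for LTR-containing vectors.

The viral portion begins with an RSV promoter fused to a truncated HIV-1 5' LTR, which drives Tat-independent production of genomic RNA. This is followed by the Ψ packaging signal with a gag fragment, and then the RRE for Rev-dependent nuclear export. An SV40 early promoter/origin drives the puromycin N-acetyltransferase gene, allowing selection of transduced cells. A cPPT/CTS element, which aids nuclear import of the reverse-transcribed genome, then precedes the main cassette. In that cassette the strong constitutive EF-1α promoter drives the synthesized ZNF18 ORF. The annotation matches ZNF18 over about 1.3 kb of the 1,748 bp insert listed in the catalogue. The unique 24-bp barcode described in the record is not annotated in the feature table, so its position cannot be stated. A WPRE downstream enhances transcript stability and expression, and the ΔU3 3' LTR inactivates the viral promoter after integration. The barcode lets individual transcription factors be identified by sequencing in pooled overexpression screens, such as those for directed differentiation.
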