Features (pLannotate 1.2.2; 31 found; start..end, strand, type, name):
      5..231     +  promoter       RSV promoter: Rous sarcoma virus enhancer/promoter
    232..412     +  LTR            5' LTR (truncated): truncated 5' long terminal repeat (LTR) from HIV-1
    459..584     +  misc_feature   HIV-1 Ψ: packaging signal of human immunodeficiency virus type 1
    568..931     +  CDS            HIV-1 gag (fragment): gag protein from human immunodeficiency virus 1; gag
   1077..1310    +  misc_feature   RRE: The Rev response element (RRE) of HIV-1 allows for Rev-dependent mRNA export from the nucleus to the cytoplasm.
   1687..1713    +  CDS            Rev (fragment): human immunodeficiency virus 1 (HIV-1) Rev protein; rev; enhances nuclear export of unspliced and incompletely spliced viral mRNAs
   1720..1743    +  promoter       SV40 promoter (fragment): SV40 early promoter
   1744..1815    +  promoter       SV40 promoter (fragment): SV40 enhancer and early promoter
   1839..1974    +  rep_origin     SV40 ori: SV40 origin of replication
   2020..2616    +  CDS            PuroR (fragment): puromycin N-acetyltransferase; pac from Streptomyces; confers resistance to puromycin
   2665..2782    +  misc_feature   cPPT/CTS: central polypurine tract and central termination sequence of HIV-1
   2847..2913    +  CDS            small t antigen (fragment): SV40 (simian virus 40) small t antigen
   2920..4098    +  promoter       EF-1α promoter: strong constitutive promoter for human elongation factor EF-1α
   4115..5431    +  CDS            ZNF18 (fragment): ZNF18_HUMAN - Also known as HDSG1, KOX11, ZKSCAN6, ZNF535. Experimental evidence at protein level: Swiss-Prot protein existence level 1. May be involved in transcriptional regulation. From Homo sapiens (Human).
   5774..5827    +  promoter       U6 promoter (fragment): RNA polymerase III promoter for human U6 snRNA
   5869..6457    +  misc_feature   WPRE: woodchuck hepatitis virus posttranscriptional regulatory element
   6508..6527    +  misc_feature   cPPT/CTS (fragment): central polypurine tract and central termination sequence of HIV-1
   6529..6762    +  LTR            3' LTR (ΔU3): self-inactivating 3' long terminal repeat (LTR) from HIV-1
   6840..6961    +  polyA_signal   SV40 poly(A) signal: SV40 polyadenylation signal
   7001..7136    +  rep_origin     SV40 ori: SV40 origin of replication
   7157..7175    -  promoter       T7 promoter: promoter for bacteriophage T7 RNA polymerase
   7183..7338    +  CDS            lacZα (fragment): LacZα fragment of β-galactosidase; lacZ fragment
   7343..7771    +  rep_origin     f1 ori (sequence partly withheld): f1 bacteriophage origin of replication; arrow indicates direction of (+) strand synthesis
   7824..7928    +  promoter       AmpR promoter: bla
   7929..8789    +  CDS            AmpR: β-lactamase; bla; confers resistance to ampicillin, carbenicillin, and related antibiotics
   8960..9548    +  rep_origin     ori: high-copy-number ColE1/pMB1/pBR322/pUC origin of replication
   9731..9823    +  CDS            lacI (fragment): lac repressor; lacI; The lac repressor binds to the lac operator to inhibit transcription in E. coli. This inhibition can be relieved by adding lactose or isopropyl-β-D-thiogalactopyranoside (IPTG).
   9836..9857    +  protein_bind   CAP binding site: CAP binding activates transcription in the presence of cAMP. E. coli catabolite activator protein
   9872..9902    +  promoter       lac promoter: promoter for the E. coli lac operon
   9910..9926    +  protein_bind   lac operator: The lac repressor binds to the lac operator to inhibit transcription in E. coli. This inhibition can be relieved by adding lactose or isopropyl-β-D-thiogalactopyranoside (IPTG). lac repressor encoded by lacI
   9971..9989    +  promoter       T3 promoter: promoter for bacteriophage T3 RNA polymerase
>Addgene plasmid #142037 | TFORF2337 | addgene full sequence | sequence record 395931 | Addgene NGS Result
TTAATGTAGTCTTATGCAATACTCTTGTAGTCTTGCAACATGGTAACGATGAGTTAGCAACATGCCTTAC
AAGGAGAGAAAAAGCACCGTGCATGCCGATTGGTGGAAGTAAGGTGGTACGATCGTGCCTTATTAGGAAG
GCAACAGACGGGTCTGACATGGATTGGACGAACCACTGAATTGCCGCATTGCAGAGATATTGTATTTAAG
TGCCTAGCTCGATACATAAACGGGTCTCTCTGGTTAGACCAGATCTGAGCCTGGGAGCTCTCTGGCTAAC
TAGGGAACCCACTGCTTAAGCCTCAATAAAGCTTGCCTTGAGTGCTTCAAGTAGTGTGTGCCCGTCTGTT
GTGTGACTCTGGTAACTAGAGATCCCTCAGACCCTTTTAGTCAGTGTGGAAAATCTCTAGCAGTGGCGCC
CGAACAGGGACTTGAAAGCGAAAGGGAAACCAGAGGAGCTCTCTCGACGCAGGACTCGGCTTGCTGAAGC
GCGCACGGCAAGAGGCGAGGGGCGGCGACTGGTGAGTACGCCAAAAATTTTGACTAGCGGAGGCTAGAAG
GAGAGAGATGGGTGCGAGAGCGTCAGTATTAAGCGGGGGAGAATTAGATCGCGATGGGAAAAAATTCGGT
TAAGGCCAGGGGGAAAGAAAAAATATAAATTAAAACATATAGTATGGGCAAGCAGGGAGCTAGAACGATT
CGCAGTTAATCCTGGCCTGTTAGAAACATCAGAAGGCTGTAGACAAATACTGGGACAGCTACAACCATCC
CTTCAGACAGGATCAGAAGAACTTAGATCATTATATAATACAGTAGCAACCCTCTATTGTGTGCATCAAA
GGATAGAGATAAAAGACACCAAGGAAGCTTTAGACAAGATAGAGGAAGAGCAAAACAAAAGTAAGACCAC
CGCACAGCAAGCGGCCGCTGATCTTCAGACCTGGAGGAGGAGATATGAGGGACAATTGGAGAAGTGAATT
ATATAAATATAAAGTAGTAAAAATTGAACCATTAGGAGTAGCACCCACCAAGGCAAAGAGAAGAGTGGTG
CAGAGAGAAAAAAGAGCAGTGGGAATAGGAGCTTTGTTCCTTGGGTTCTTGGGAGCAGCAGGAAGCACTA
TGGGCGCAGCGTCAATGACGCTGACGGTACAGGCCAGACAATTATTGTCTGGTATAGTGCAGCAGCAGAA
CAATTTGCTGAGGGCTATTGAGGCGCAACAGCATCTGTTGCAACTCACAGTCTGGGGCATCAAGCAGCTC
CAGGCAAGAATCCTGGCTGTGGAAAGATACCTAAAGGATCAACAGCTCCTGGGGATTTGGGGTTGCTCTG
GAAAACTCATTTGCACCACTGCTGTGCCTTGGAATGCTAGTTGGAGTAATAAATCTCTGGAACAGATTTG
GAATCACACGACCTGGATGGAGTGGGACAGAGAAATTAACAATTACACAAGCTTAATACACTCCTTAATT
GAAGAATCGCAAAACCAGCAAGAAAAGAATGAACAAGAATTATTGGAATTAGATAAATGGGCAAGTTTGT
GGAATTGGTTTAACATAACAAATTGGCTGTGGTATATAAAATTATTCATAATGATAGTAGGAGGCTTGGT
AGGTTTAAGAATAGTTTTTGCTGTACTTTCTATAGTGAATAGAGTTAGGCAGGGATATTCACCATTATCG
TTTCAGACCCACCTCCCAACCCCGAGGGGACCCATGCATTGCATCTCAATTAGTCAGCAACCAGGTGTGG
AAAGTCCCCAGGCTCCCCAGCAGGCAGAAGTATGCAAAGCATGCGTCTCAATTAGTCAGCAACCATAGTC
CCGCCCCTAACTCCGCCCATCCCGCCCCTAACTCCGCCCAGTTCCGCCCATTCTCCGCCCCATGGCTGAC
TAATTTTTTTTATTTATGCAGAGGCCGAGGCCGCCTCGGCCTCTGAGCTATTCCAGAAGTAGTGAGGAGG
CTTTTTTGGAGGCCTAGGCTTTTGCAAAAAGCTTTCTAGAGGTACCACCGGAGCTTACCATGACCGAGTA
CAAGCCCACGGTGCGCCTCGCCACCCGCGACGACGTCCCCAGGGCCGTACGCACCCTCGCCGCCGCGTTC
GCCGACTACCCCGCCACGCGCCACACCGTCGATCCGGACCGCCACATCGAGCGGGTCACCGAGCTGCAAG
AACTCTTCCTCACGCGCGTCGGGCTCGACATCGGCAAGGTGTGGGTCGCGGACGACGGCGCCGCCGTGGC
GGTCTGGACCACGCCGGAGAGCGTCGAAGCGGGGGCGGTGTTCGCCGAGATCGGCCCGCGCATGGCCGAG
TTGAGCGGTTCCCGGCTGGCCGCGCAGCAACAGATGGAAGGCCTCCTGGCGCCGCACCGGCCCAAGGAGC
CCGCGTGGTTCCTGGCCACCGTCGGCGTCTCGCCCGACCACCAGGGCAAGGGTCTGGGCAGCGCCGTCGT
GCTCCCCGGAGTGGAGGCGGCCGAGCGCGCCGGGGTGCCCGCCTTCCTGGAGACCTCCGCGCCCCGCAAC
CTCCCCTTCTACGAGCGGCTCGGCTTCACCGTCACCGCCGACGTCGAGGTGCCCGAAGGACCGCGCACCT
GGTGCATGACCCGCAAGCCCGGTGCCAGTTAACGAATTCTAGATCTTGAGACAAATGGCAGTATTCATCC
ACAATTTTAAAAGAAAAGGGGGGATTGGGGGGTACAGTGCAGGGGAAAGAATAGTAGACATAATAGCAAC
AGACATACAAACTAAAGAATTACAAAAACAAATTACAAAAATTCAAAATTTTCGGGTTTATTACAGGGAC
AGCAGAGATCCACTTTGGCGCCGGCTCGAGGCCTGCAGGTGCAAAGATGGATAAAGTTTTAAACAGAGAG
GAATCTTTGCAGCTAATGGACCTTCTAGGTCTTGAAAGGAGTGGGAATTGGCTCCGGTGCCCGTCAGTGG
GCAGAGCGCACATCGCCCACAGTCCCCGAGAAGTTGGGGGGAGGGGTCGGCAATTGAACCGGTGCCTAGA
GAAGGTGGCGCGGGGTAAACTGGGAAAGTGATGTCGTGTACTGGCTCCGCCTTTTTCCCGAGGGTGGGGG
AGAACCGTATATAAGTGCAGTAGTCGCCGTGAACGTTCTTTTTCGCAACGGGTTTGCCGCCAGAACACAG
GTAAGTGCCGTGTGTGGTTCCCGCGGGCCTGGCCTCTTTACGGGTTATGGCCCTTGCGTGCCTTGAATTA
CTTCCACCTGGCTGCAGTACGTGATTCTTGATCCCGAGCTTCGGGTTGGAAGTGGGTGGGAGAGTTCGAG
GCCTTGCGCTTAAGGAGCCCCTTCGCCTCGTGCTTGAGTTGAGGCCTGGCCTGGGCGCTGGGGCCGCCGC
GTGCGAATCTGGTGGCACCTTCGCGCCTGTCTCGCTGCTTTCGATAAGTCTCTAGCCATTTAAAATTTTT
GATGACCTGCTGCGACGCTTTTTTTCTGGCAAGATAGTCTTGTAAATGCGGGCCAAGATCTGCACACTGG
TATTTCGGTTTTTGGGGCCGCGGGCGGCGACGGGGCCCGTGCGTCCCAGCGCACATGTTCGGCGAGGCGG
GGCCTGCGAGCGCGGCCACCGAGAATCGGACGGGGGTAGTCTCAAGCTGGCCGGCCTGCTCTGGTGCCTG
GCCTCGCGCCGCCGTGTATCGCCCCGCCCTGGGCGGCAAGGCTGGCCCGGTCGGCACCAGTTGCGTGAGC
GGAAAGATGGCCGCTTCCCGGCCCTGCTGCAGGGAGCTCAAAATGGAGGACGCGGCGCTCGGGAGAGCGG
GCGGGTGAGTCACCCACACAAAGGAAAAGGGCCTTTCCGTCCTCAGCCGTCGCTTCATGTGACTCCACGG
AGTACCGGGCGCCGTCCAGGCACCTCGATTAGTTCTCGAGCTTTTGGAGTACGTCGTCTTTAGGTTGGGG
GGAGGGGTTTTATGCGATGGAGTTTCCCCACACTGAGTGGGTGGAGACTGAAGTTAGGCCAGCTTGGCAC
TTGATGTAATTCTCCTTGGAATTTGCCCTTTTTGAGTTTGGATCTTGGTTCATTCTCAAGCCTCAGACAG
TGGTTCAAAGTTTTTTTCTTCCATTTCAGGTGTCGTGAGGCTAGCACCGCCACCATGCCCGTTGACTTGG
GGCAGGCCCTAGGCCTGCTGCCATCGCTGGCGAAGGCCGAGGACTCCCAGTTCTCAGAATCAGATGCTGC
CCTTCAAGAGGAACTCTCCAGCCCTGAGACCGCACGCCAGCTTTTCAGGCAGTTCCGTTACCAGGTGATG
TCTGGGCCTCATGAGACCTTGAAGCAACTTCGGAAGCTCTGTTTCCAGTGGCTACAGCCAGAGGTTCACA
CCAAAGAGCAGATCCTAGAGATCCTCATGTTGGAGCAGTTTCTGACCATCCTGCCTGGGGAGATCCAGAT
GTGGGTGCGGAAACAGTGTCCAGGAAGTGGAGAAGAGGCAGTGACCCTTGTGGAAAGCTTGAAGGGGGAC
CCCCAGAGACTGTGGCAATGGATCAGTATCCAGGTTCTAGGACAGGACATCTTATCAGAGAAGATGGAAT
CTCCAAGCTGCCAAGTGGGGGAAGTGGAGCCCCATCTTGAAGTGGTGCCTCAGGAGTTGGGACTTGAGAA
TTCATCCTCAGGGCCTGGGGAGCTTCTGAGCCACATCGTGAAAGAGGAATCTGACACAGAAGCAGAACTA
GCCCTGGCTGCCTCCCAGCCTGCCCGACTGGAGGAAAGGCTGATCAGAGACCAGGACCTCGGAGCCTCAC
TGCTCCCAGCAGCACCTCAGGAACAGTGGAGACAACTGGATTCCACTCAAAAGGAGCAATACTGGGATCT
CATGCTGGAGACCTATGGGAAAATGGTCTCAGGAGGCATTTCCCATCCCAAATCTGACCTGACTAATTCA
ATAGAATTTGGGGAAGAGCTGGCAGGAATATACCTTCATGTCAATGAGAAGATCCCAAGACCCACCTGCA
TAGGAGATAGACAAGAGAATGACAAGGAGAACCTAAATTTGGAGAATCACAGGGACCAGGAGCTCCTGCA
TGCTTCCTGTCAAGCTTCAGGAGAGGTTCCTTCTCAGGCTTCCTTGAGGGGCTTCTTCACTGAGGATGAG
CCAGGATGCTTTGGAGAAGGAGAGAATCTCCCTGAGGCTCTGCAAAACATTCAGGATGAGGGAACAGGGG
AACAGCTGTCTCCTCAAGAAAGGATTTCTGAGAAACAACTAGGTCAGCATTTGCCTAATCCTCATTCAGG
AGAAATGTCCACCATGTGGCTTGAGGAGAAGAGAGAGACCTCCCAGAAGGGGCAGCCAAGAGCCCCCATG
GCCCAGAAGCTCCCCACCTGCAGGGAGTGTGGGAAGACCTTTTATAGGAATTCTCAGCTTATTTTTCACC
AAAGAACTCACACCGGAGAGACATACTTTCAGTGCACCATCTGCAAAAAAGCCTTTCTGCGGAGTTCAGA
CTTTGTGAAGCATCAGAGAACTCACACGGGAGAGAAGCCCTGTAAATGTGATTACTGTGGGAAAGGCTTT
AGTGACTTCTCAGGATTGCGCCACCACGAGAAAATCCACACAGGAGAGAAACCCTATAAATGTCCTATCT
GTGAGAAAAGTTTCATTCAGAGATCAAACTTTAATAGACATCAGAGGGTTCACACTGGAGAGAAACCTTA
TAAATGTTCGCACTGTGGGAAAAGTTTCAGCTGGAGCTCGAGCCTTGACAAACATCAAAGATCCCACTTA
GGAAAGAAGCCCTTTCAATAGTAATGAACTAGTCCGTAACTTGAAAGTATTTCGATTTCTTGGCTTTATA
TATCTTGTGGAAAGGACGAGATCTTGGTTCGTCCGCACTACCGACGCGTTAAGTCGACAATCAACCTCTG
GATTACAAAATTTGTGAAAGATTGACTGGTATTCTTAACTATGTTGCTCCTTTTACGCTATGTGGATACG
CTGCTTTAATGCCTTTGTATCATGCTATTGCTTCCCGTATGGCTTTCATTTTCTCCTCCTTGTATAAATC
CTGGTTGCTGTCTCTTTATGAGGAGTTGTGGCCCGTTGTCAGGCAACGTGGCGTGGTGTGCACTGTGTTT
GCTGACGCAACCCCCACTGGTTGGGGCATTGCCACCACCTGTCAGCTCCTTTCCGGGACTTTCGCTTTCC
CCCTCCCTATTGCCACGGCGGAACTCATCGCCGCCTGCCTTGCCCGCTGCTGGACAGGGGCTCGGCTGTT
GGGCACTGACAATTCCGTGGTGTTGTCGGGGAAATCATCGTCCTTTCCTTGGCTGCTCGCCTGTGTTGCC
ACCTGGATTCTGCGCGGGACGTCCTTCTGCTACGTCCCTTCGGCCCTCAATCCAGCGGACCTTCCTTCCC
GCGGCCTGCTGCCGGCTCTGCGGCCTCTTCCGCGTCTTCGCCTTCGCCCTCAGACGAGTCGGATCTCCCT
TTGGGCCGCCTCCCCGCGTCGACTTTAAGACCAATGACTTACAAGGCAGCTGTAGATCTTAGCCACTTTT
TAAAAGAAAAGGGGGGACTGGAAGGGCTAATTCACTCCCAACGAAGACAAGATCTGCTTTTTGCTTGTAC
TGGGTCTCTCTGGTTAGACCAGATCTGAGCCTGGGAGCTCTCTGGCTAACTAGGGAACCCACTGCTTAAG
CCTCAATAAAGCTTGCCTTGAGTGCTTCAAGTAGTGTGTGCCCGTCTGTTGTGTGACTCTGGTAACTAGA
GATCCCTCAGACCCTTTTAGTCAGTGTGGAAAATCTCTAGCAGTACGTATAGTAGTTCATGTCATCTTAT
TATTCAGTATTTATAACTTGCAAAGAAATGAATATCAGAGAGTGAGAGGAACTTGTTTATTGCAGCTTAT
AATGGTTACAAATAAAGCAATAGCATCACAAATTTCACAAATAAAGCATTTTTTTCACTGCATTCTAGTT
GTGGTTTGTCCAAACTCATCAATGTATCTTATCATGTCTGGCTCTAGCTATCCCGCCCCTAACTCCGCCC
ATCCCGCCCCTAACTCCGCCCAGTTCCGCCCATTCTCCGCCCCATGGCTGACTAATTTTTTTTATTTATG
CAGAGGCCGAGGCCGCCTCGGCCTCTGAGCTATTCCAGAAGTAGTGAGGAGGCTTTTTTGGAGGCCTAGG
GACGTACCCAATTCGCCCTATAGTGAGTCGTATTACGCGCGCTCACTGGCCGTCGTTTTACAACGTCGTG
ACTGGGAAAACCCTGGCGTTACCCAACTTAATCGCCTTGCAGCACATCCCCCTTTCGCCAGCTGGCGTAA
TAGCGAAGAGGCCCGCACCGATCGCCCTTCCCAACAGTTGCGCAGCCTGAATGGCGAATGGG
[124 nt withheld, positions 7343-7466]
C
[91 nt withheld, positions 7468-7558]
A
[49 nt withheld, positions 7560-7608]
CCTTTGACGTTGGAGTCCACGTTCTTT
[37 nt withheld, positions 7636-7672]
ACCCTATCTCGGTCTATTCTTTTGATTTATAAGGGATTTTGCCGATTTCGGCCTATTGGTTAAAAAATGA
GCTGATTTAACAAAAATTTAACGCGAATTTTAACAAAATATTAACGCTTACAATTTAGGTGGCACTTTTC
GGGGAAATGTGCGCGGAACCCCTATTTGTTTATTTTTCTAAATACATTCAAATATGTATCCGCTCATGAG
ACAATAACCCTGATAAATGCTTCAATAATATTGAAAAAGGAAGAGTATGAGTATTCAACATTTCCGTGTC
GCCCTTATTCCCTTTTTTGCGGCATTTTGCCTTCCTGTTTTTGCTCACCCAGAAACGCTGGTGAAAGTAA
AAGATGCTGAAGATCAGTTGGGTGCACGAGTGGGTTACATCGAACTGGATCTCAACAGCGGTAAGATCCT
TGAGAGTTTTCGCCCCGAAGAACGTTTTCCAATGATGAGCACTTTTAAAGTTCTGCTATGTGGCGCGGTA
TTATCCCGTATTGACGCCGGGCAAGAGCAACTCGGTCGCCGCATACACTATTCTCAGAATGACTTGGTTG
AGTACTCACCAGTCACAGAAAAGCATCTTACGGATGGCATGACAGTAAGAGAATTATGCAGTGCTGCCAT
AACCATGAGTGATAACACTGCGGCCAACTTACTTCTGACAACGATCGGAGGACCGAAGGAGCTAACCGCT
TTTTTGCACAACATGGGGGATCATGTAACTCGCCTTGATCGTTGGGAACCGGAGCTGAATGAAGCCATAC
CAAACGACGAGCGTGACACCACGATGCCTGTAGCAATGGCAACAACGTTGCGCAAACTATTAACTGGCGA
ACTACTTACTCTAGCTTCCCGGCAACAATTAATAGACTGGATGGAGGCGGATAAAGTTGCAGGACCACTT
CTGCGCTCGGCCCTTCCGGCTGGCTGGTTTATTGCTGATAAATCTGGAGCCGGTGAGCGTGGGTCTCGCG
GTATCATTGCAGCACTGGGGCCAGATGGTAAGCCCTCCCGTATCGTAGTTATCTACACGACGGGGAGTCA
GGCAACTATGGATGAACGAAATAGACAGATCGCTGAGATAGGTGCCTCACTGATTAAGCATTGGTAACTG
TCAGACCAAGTTTACTCATATATACTTTAGATTGATTTAAAACTTCATTTTTAATTTAAAAGGATCTAGG
TGAAGATCCTTTTTGATAATCTCATGACCAAAATCCCTTAACGTGAGTTTTCGTTCCACTGAGCGTCAGA
CCCCGTAGAAAAGATCAAAGGATCTTCTTGAGATCCTTTTTTTCTGCGCGTAATCTGCTGCTTGCAAACA
AAAAAACCACCGCTACCAGCGGTGGTTTGTTTGCCGGATCAAGAGCTACCAACTCTTTTTCCGAAGGTAA
CTGGCTTCAGCAGAGCGCAGATACCAAATACTGTTCTTCTAGTGTAGCCGTAGTTAGGCCACCACTTCAA
GAACTCTGTAGCACCGCCTACATACCTCGCTCTGCTAATCCTGTTACCAGTGGCTGCTGCCAGTGGCGAT
AAGTCGTGTCTTACCGGGTTGGACTCAAGACGATAGTTACCGGATAAGGCGCAGCGGTCGGGCTGAACGG
GGGGTTCGTGCACACAGCCCAGCTTGGAGCGAACGACCTACACCGAACTGAGATACCTACAGCGTGAGCT
ATGAGAAAGCGCCACGCTTCCCGAAGGGAGAAAGGCGGACAGGTATCCGGTAAGCGGCAGGGTCGGAACA
GGAGAGCGCACGAGGGAGCTTCCAGGGGGAAACGCCTGGTATCTTTATAGTCCTGTCGGGTTTCGCCACC
TCTGACTTGAGCGTCGATTTTTGTGATGCTCGTCAGGGGGGCGGAGCCTATGGAAAAACGCCAGCAACGC
GGCCTTTTTACGGTTCCTGGCCTTTTGCTGGCCTTTTGCTCACATGTTCTTTCCTGCGTTATCCCCTGAT
TCTGTGGATAACCGTATTACCGCCTTTGAGTGAGCTGATACCGCTCGCCGCAGCCGAACGACCGAGCGCA
GCGAGTCAGTGAGCGAGGAAGCGGAAGAGCGCCCAATACGCAAACCGCCTCTCCCCGCGCGTTGGCCGAT
TCATTAATGCAGCTGGCACGACAGGTTTCCCGACTGGAAAGCGGGCAGTGAGCGCAACGCAATTAATGTG
AGTTAGCTCACTCATTAGGCACCCCAGGCTTTACACTTTATGCTTCCGGCTCGTATGTTGTGTGGAATTG
TGAGCGGATAACAATTTCACACAGGAAACAGCTATGACCATGATTACGCCAAGCGCGCAATTAACCCTCA
CTAAAGGGAACAAAAGCTGGAGCTGCAAGC
