>Addgene plasmid #142037 | TFORF2337 | depositor partial sequence | sequence record 278248 | Insert
ACCGCCACCATGCCCGTTGACTTGGGGCAGGCCCTAGGCCTGCTGCCATCGCTGGCGAAGGCCGAGGACT
CCCAGTTCTCAGAATCAGATGCTGCCCTTCAAGAGGAACTCTCCAGCCCTGAGACCGCACGCCAGCTTTT
CAGGCAGTTCCGTTACCAGGTGATGTCTGGGCCTCATGAGACCTTGAAGCAACTTCGGAAGCTCTGTTTC
CAGTGGCTACAGCCAGAGGTTCACACCAAAGAGCAGATCCTAGAGATCCTCATGTTGGAGCAGTTTCTGA
CCATCCTGCCTGGGGAGATCCAGATGTGGGTGCGGAAACAGTGTCCAGGAAGTGGAGAAGAGGCAGTGAC
CCTTGTGGAAAGCTTGAAGGGGGACCCCCAGAGACTGTGGCAATGGATCAGTATCCAGGTTCTAGGACAG
GACATCTTATCAGAGAAGATGGAATCTCCAAGCTGCCAAGTGGGGGAAGTGGAGCCCCATCTTGAAGTGG
TGCCTCAGGAGTTGGGACTTGAGAATTCATCCTCAGGGCCTGGGGAGCTTCTGAGCCACATCGTGAAAGA
GGAATCTGACACAGAAGCAGAACTAGCCCTGGCTGCCTCCCAGCCTGCCCGACTGGAGGAAAGGCTGATC
AGAGACCAGGACCTCGGAGCCTCACTGCTCCCAGCAGCACCTCAGGAACAGTGGAGACAACTGGATTCCA
CTCAAAAGGAGCAATACTGGGATCTCATGCTGGAGACCTATGGGAAAATGGTCTCAGGAGGCATTTCCCA
TCCCAAATCTGACCTGACTAATTCAATAGAATTTGGGGAAGAGCTGGCAGGAATATACCTTCATGTCAAT
GAGAAGATCCCAAGACCCACCTGCATAGGAGATAGACAAGAGAATGACAAGGAGAACCTAAATTTGGAGA
ATCACAGGGACCAGGAGCTCCTGCATGCTTCCTGTCAAGCTTCAGGAGAGGTTCCTTCTCAGGCTTCCTT
GAGGGGCTTCTTCACTGAGGATGAGCCAGGATGCTTTGGAGAAGGAGAGAATCTCCCTGAGGCTCTGCAA
AACATTCAGGATGAGGGAACAGGGGAACAGCTGTCTCCTCAAGAAAGGATTTCTGAGAAACAACTAGGTC
AGCATTTGCCTAATCCTCATTCAGGAGAAATGTCCACCATGTGGCTTGAGGAGAAGAGAGAGACCTCCCA
GAAGGGGCAGCCAAGAGCCCCCATGGCCCAGAAGCTCCCCACCTGCAGGGAGTGTGGGAAGACCTTTTAT
AGGAATTCTCAGCTTATTTTTCACCAAAGAACTCACACCGGAGAGACATACTTTCAGTGCACCATCTGCA
AAAAAGCCTTTCTGCGGAGTTCAGACTTTGTGAAGCATCAGAGAACTCACACGGGAGAGAAGCCCTGTAA
ATGTGATTACTGTGGGAAAGGCTTTAGTGACTTCTCAGGATTGCGCCACCACGAGAAAATCCACACAGGA
GAGAAACCCTATAAATGTCCTATCTGTGAGAAAAGTTTCATTCAGAGATCAAACTTTAATAGACATCAGA
GGGTTCACACTGGAGAGAAACCTTATAAATGTTCGCACTGTGGGAAAAGTTTCAGCTGGAGCTCGAGCCT
TGACAAACATCAAAGATCCCACTTAGGAAAGAAGCCCTTTCAATAGTAATGAACTAGTCCGTAACTTGAA
AGTATTTCGATTTCTTGGCTTTATATATCTTGTGGAAAGGACGAGATCTTGGTTCGTCCGCACTACCG
