>Addgene plasmid #142037 | TFORF2337 | depositor partial sequence | sequence record 278249 | Barcode
GATCTTGGTTCGTCCGCACTACCG
